>Addgene plasmid #87566 | pBW752_pCAG-PV6 | depositor full sequence | sequence record 173399 | pBW752_pCAG-PV6 sequence 4947 bps
TTACCAATGCTTAATCAGTGAGGCACCTATCTCAGCGATCTGTCTATTTCGTTCATCCATAGTTGCCTGA
CTCCCCGTCGTGTAGATAACTACGATACGGGAGGGCTTACCATCTGGCCCCAGTGCTGCAATGATACCGC
GAGACCCACGCTCACCGGCTCCAGATTTATCAGCAATAAACCAGCCAGCCGGAAGGGCCGAGCGCAGAAG
TGGTCCTGCAACTTTATCCGCCTCCATCCAGTCTATTAATTGTTGCCGGGAAGCTAGAGTAAGTAGTTCG
CCAGTTAATAGTTTGCGCAACGTTGTTGCCATTGCTACAGGCATCGTGGTGTCACGCTCGTCGTTTGGTA
TGGCTTCATTCAGCTCCGGTTCCCAACGATCAAGGCGAGTTACATGATCCCCCATGTTGTGCAAAAAAGC
GGTTAGCTCCTTCGGTCCTCCGATCGTTGTCAGAAGTAAGTTGGCCGCAGTGTTATCACTCATGGTTATG
GCAGCACTGCATAATTCTCTTACTGTCATGCCATCCGTAAGATGCTTTTCTGTGACTGGTGAGTACTCAA
CCAAGTCATTCTGAGAATAGTGTATGCGGCGACCGAGTTGCTCTTGCCCGGCGTCAATACGGGATAATAC
CGCGCCACATAGCAGAACTTTAAAAGTGCTCATCATTGGAAAACGTTCTTCGGGGCGAAAACTCTCAAGG
ATCTTACCGCTGTTGAGATCCAGTTCGATGTAACCCACTCGTGCACCCAACTGATCTTCAGCATCTTTTA
CTTTCACCAGCGTTTCTGGGTGAGCAAAAACAGGAAGGCAAAATGCCGCAAAAAAGGGAATAAGGGCGAC
ACGGAAATGTTGAATACTCATACTCTTCCTTTTTCAATATTATTGAAGCATTTATCAGGGTTATTGTCTC
ATGAGCGGATACATATTTGAATGTATTTAGAAAAATAAACAAATAGGGGTTCCGCGCACATTTCCCCGAA
AAGTGCCACCTGGGTCGACATTGATTATTGACTAGTTATTAATAGTAATCAATTACGGGGTCATTAGTTC
ATAGCCCATATATGGAGTTCCGCGTTACATAACTTACGGTAAATGGCCCGCCTGGCTGACCGCCCAACGA
CCCCCGCCCATTGACGTCAATAATGACGTATGTTCCCATAGTAACGCCAATAGGGACTTTCCATTGACGT
CAATGGGTGGAGTATTTACGGTAAACTGCCCACTTGGCAGTACATCAAGTGTATCATATGCCAAGTACGC
CCCCTATTGACGTCAATGACGGTAAATGGCCCGCCTGGCATTATGCCCAGTACATGACCTTATGGGACTT
TCCTACTTGGCAGTACATCTACGTATTAGTCATCGCTATTACCATGGTCGAGGTGAGCCCCACGTTCTGC
TTCACTCTCCCCATCTCCCCCCCCTCCCCACCCCCAATTTTGTATTTATTTATTTTTTAATTATTTTGTG
CAGCGATGGGGGCGGGGGGGGGGGGGGCGCGCGCCAGGCGGGGCGGGGCGGGGCGAGGGGCGGGGCGGGG
CGAGGCGGAAAGGTGCGGCGGCAGCCAATCAGAGCGGCGCGCTCCGAAAGTTTCCTTTTATGGCGAGGCG
GCGGCGGCGGCGGCCCTATAAAAAGCGAAGCGCGCGGCGGGCGGGAGTCGCTGCGTTGCCTTCGCCCCGT
GCCCCGCTCCGCGCCGCCTCGCGCCGCCCGCCCCGGCTCTGACTGACCGCGTTACTCCCACAGGTGAGCG
GGCGGGACGGCCCTTCTCCTCCGGGCTGTAATTAGCGCTTGGTTTAATGACGGCTCGTTTCTTTTCTGTG
GCTGCGTGAAAGCCTTAAAGGGCTCCGGGAGGGCCCTTTGTGCGGGGGGGAGCGGCTCGGGGGGTGCGTG
CGTGTGTGTGTGCGTGGGGAGCGCCGCGTGCGGCTCCGCGCTGCCCGGCGGCTGTGAGCGCTGCGGGCGC
GGCGCGGGGCTTTGTGCGCTCCGCAGTGTGCGCGAGGGGAGCGCGGCCGGGGGCGGTGCCCCGCGGTGCG
GGGGGGGCTGCGAGGGGAACAAAGGCTGCGTGCGGGGTGTGTGCGTGGGGGGGTGAGCAGGGGGTGTGGG
CGCGGCGGTCGGGCTGTAACCCCCCCCTGCACCCCCCTCCCCGAGTTGCTGAGCACGGCCCGGCTTCGGG
TGCGGGGCTCCGTACGGGGCGTGGCGCGGGGCTCGCCGTGCCGGGCGGGGGGTGGCGGCAGGTGGGGGTG
CCGGGCGGGGCGGGGCCGCCTCGGGCCGGGGAGGGCTCGGGGGAGGGGCGCGGCGGCCCCCGGAGCGCCG
GCGGCTGTCGAGGCGCGGCGAGCCGCAGCCATTGCCTTTTATGGTAATCGTGCGAGAGGGCGCAGGGACT
TCCTTTGTCCCAAATCTGTGCGGAGCCGAAATCTGGGAGGCGCCGCCGCACCCCCTCTAGCGGGCGCGGG
GCGAAGCGGTGCGGCGCCGGCAGGAAGGAAATGGGCGGGGAGGGCCTTCGTGCGTCGCCGCGCCGCCGTC
CCCTTCTCCCTCTCCAGCCTCGGGGCTGTCCGCGGGGGGACGGCTGCCTTCGGGGGGGACGGGGCAGGGC
GGGGTTCGGCTTCTGGCGTGTGACCGGCGGCTCTAGAGCCTCTGCTAACCATGTTCATGCCTTCTTCTTT
TTCCTACAGCTCCTGGGCAACGTGCTGGTTATTGTGCTGTCTCATCATTTTGGCAAAGAATTGATTAATT
CGAGCGAAGGCGCGCCCTCGTTCGCTGCCACCTAAGAATACTCTACGGTCACATACGCACGCGTAAGTCT
ACGGTACCCAAGACGCTGGCTCTGACATTTCCGCTACTGAACTACTCGGCGGCCGCCCAGGATACATAGA
TTACCACAACTCCGAGCCCTTCCACCGCTAGCGCACTCCTCAGGTGCAGGCTGCCTATCAGAAGGTGGTG
GCTGGTGTGGCCAATGCCCTGGCTCACAAATACCACTGAGATCTTTTTCCCTCTGCCAAAAATTATGGGG
ACATCATGAAGCCCCTTGAGCATCTGACTTCTGGCTAATAAAGGAAATTTATTTTCATTGCAATAGTGTG
TTGGAATTTTTTGTGTCTCTCACTCGGAAGGACATATGGGAGGGCAAATCATTTAAAACATCAGAATGAG
TATTTGGTTTAGAGTTTGGCAACATATGCCCATATGCTGGCTGCCATGAACAAAGGTTGGCTATAAAGAG
GTCATCAGTATATGAAACAGCCCCCTGCTGTCCATTCCTTATTCCATAGAAAAGCCTTGACTTGAGGTTA
GATTTTTTTTATATTTTGTTTTGTGTTATTTTTTTCTTTAACATCCCTAAAATTTTCCTTACATGTTTTA
CTAGCCAGATTTTTCCTCCTCTCCTGACTACTCCCAGTCATAGCTGTCCCTCTTCTCTTATGGAGATCCC
TCGACCTGCAGCCCAAGCTTGGCGTAATCATGGTCATAGCTGTTTCCTGTGTGAAATTGTTATCCGCTCA
CAATTCCACACAACATACGAGCCGGAAGCATAAAGTGTAAAGCCTGGGGTGCCTAATGAGTGAGCTAACT
CACATTAATTGCGTTGCGCTCACTGCCCGCTTTCCAGTCGGGAAACCTGTCGTGCCAGCGGATCCGCATC
TCAATTAGTCAGCAACCATAGTCCCGCCCCTAACTCCGCCCAGTTCCGCCCATTCTCCGCCCCATGGCTG
ACTAATTTTTTTTATTTATGCAGAGGCCGAGGCCGCCTCGGCCTCTGAGCTATTCCAGAAGTAGTGAGGA
GGCTTTTTTGGAGGCCTAGGCTTTTGCAAAAAGCTAACTTGTTTATTGCAGCTTATAATGGTTACAAATA
AAGCAATAGCATCACAAATTTCACAAATAAAGCATTTTTTTCACTGCATTCTAGTTGTGGTTTGTCCAAA
CTCATCAATGTATCTTATCATGTCTGGATCCGCTGCATTAATGAATCGGCCAACGCGCGGGGAGAGGCGG
TTTGCGTATTGGGCGCTCTTCCGCTTCCTCGCTCACTGACTCGCTGCGCTCGGTCGTTCGGCTGCGGCGA
GCGGTATCAGCTCACTCAAAGGCGGTAATACGGTTATCCACAGAATCAGGGGATAACGCAGGAAAGAACA
TGTGAGCAAAAGGCCAGCAAAAGGCCAGGAACCGTAAAAAGGCCGCGTTGCTGGCGTTTTTCCATAGGCT
CCGCCCCCCTGACGAGCATCACAAAAATCGACGCTCAAGTCAGAGGTGGCGAAACCCGACAGGACTATAA
AGATACCAGGCGTTTCCCCCTGGAAGCTCCCTCGTGCGCTCTCCTGTTCCGACCCTGCCGCTTACCGGAT
ACCTGTCCGCCTTTCTCCCTTCGGGAAGCGTGGCGCTTTCTCATAGCTCACGCTGTAGGTATCTCAGTTC
GGTGTAGGTCGTTCGCTCCAAGCTGGGCTGTGTGCACGAACCCCCCGTTCAGCCCGACCGCTGCGCCTTA
TCCGGTAACTATCGTCTTGAGTCCAACCCGGTAAGACACGACTTATCGCCACTGGCAGCAGCCACTGGTA
ACAGGATTAGCAGAGCGAGGTATGTAGGCGGTGCTACAGAGTTCTTGAAGTGGTGGCCTAACTACGGCTA
CACTAGAAGAACAGTATTTGGTATCTGCGCTCTGCTGAAGCCAGTTACCTTCGGAAAAAGAGTTGGTAGC
TCTTGATCCGGCAAACAAACCACCGCTGGTAGCGGTGGTTTTTTTGTTTGCAAGCAGCAGATTACGCGCA
GAAAAAAAGGATCTCAAGAAGATCCTTTGATCTTTTCTACGGGGTCTGACGCTCAGTGGAACGAAAACTC
ACGTTAAGGGATTTTGGTCATGAGATTATCAAAAAGGATCTTCACCTAGATCCTTTTAAATTAAAAATGA
AGTTTTAAATCAATCTAAAGTATATATGAGTAAACTTGGTCTGACAG
Features (pLannotate 1.2.2; 16 found; start..end, strand, type, name):
      1..861     -  CDS            AmpR: β-lactamase; bla; confers resistance to ampicillin, carbenicillin, and related antibiotics
    862..966     -  promoter       AmpR promoter: bla
    997..1376    +  enhancer       CMV enhancer: human cytomegalovirus immediate early enhancer
   1378..1653    +  promoter       chicken β-actin promoter: No description available
   1654..2669    +  intron         chimeric intron: chimera between introns from chicken β-actin and rabbit β-globin
   2905..2976    +  CDS            HBB (fragment): HBB_PONPY - Experimental evidence at transcript level: Swiss-Prot protein existence level 2. Involved in oxygen transport from the lung to the various peripheral tissues. From Pongo pygmaeus (Bornean orangutan).
   3047..3102    +  polyA_signal   β-globin poly(A) signal: rabbit β-globin polyadenylation signal (Gil and Proudfoot, 1987)
   3487..3503    -  protein_bind   lac operator: The lac repressor binds to the lac operator to inhibit transcription in E. coli. This inhibition can be relieved by adding lactose or isopropyl-β-D-thiogalactopyranoside (IPTG). lac repressor encoded by lacI
   3511..3541    -  promoter       lac promoter: promoter for the E. coli lac operon
   3556..3577    -  protein_bind   CAP binding site: CAP binding activates transcription in the presence of cAMP. E. coli catabolite activator protein
   3590..3629    -  CDS            lacI (fragment): lac repressor; lacI; The lac repressor binds to the lac operator to inhibit transcription in E. coli. This inhibition can be relieved by adding lactose or isopropyl-β-D-thiogalactopyranoside (IPTG).
   3636..3658    +  promoter       SV40 promoter (fragment): SV40 enhancer and early promoter
   3662..3796    +  rep_origin     SV40 ori: SV40 origin of replication
   3816..3950    +  polyA_signal   SV40 poly(A) signal: SV40 polyadenylation signal
   3952..4006    -  CDS            lacI (fragment): lac repressor; lacI; The lac repressor binds to the lac operator to inhibit transcription in E. coli. This inhibition can be relieved by adding lactose or isopropyl-β-D-thiogalactopyranoside (IPTG).
   4189..4777    -  rep_origin     ori: high-copy-number ColE1/pMB1/pBR322/pUC origin of replication
