[The description below was written by a language model from this plasmid's Addgene catalogue record and pLannotate feature annotations shown in this document.]
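Description:
pBW752_pCAG-PV6 is a 4,947 bp mammalian expression plasmid built on the pCAGGS backbone and catalogued as an empty backbone for synthetic biology work, with the stated purpose "Simple PV6". It is maintained in E. coli as a high-copy plasmid through a ColE1/pUC-type origin of replication and is selected with ampicillin via the β-lactamase gene and its native bla promoter.

The expression unit is the standard CAG arrangement: the human cytomegalovirus immediate-early enhancer, followed by the chicken β-actin promoter and a chimeric chicken β-actin/rabbit β-globin intron, which together give strong constitutive transcription in many mammalian cell types. Downstream lies the rabbit β-globin polyadenylation signal. The short "HBB fragment" annotated just before it most likely reflects residual β-globin exon sequence carried in the pCAGGS 3′ region rather than an expressed insert. No coding payload, reporter or tag is annotated between the intron and the terminator, consistent with the empty-backbone designation. An unannotated stretch of a few hundred base pairs sits there and presumably holds the cloning region that defines "PV6", but the record does not explain what PV6 denotes or what sites it contains.

The remaining elements are backbone remnants typical of pCAGGS: lac promoter, operator and CAP site, small lacI fragments, an SV40 origin with a promoter fragment, and an SV40 poly(A) signal. The SV40 origin can support episomal replication in cells expressing large T antigen. The plasmid was deposited with a study on large-scale design of multi-input, multi-output genetic circuits in mammalian cells, where it probably serves as a destination vector for placing circuit components under CAG control.
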