Addgene plasmid #87566: pBW752_pCAG-PV6
Purpose: (Empty Backbone) Simple PV6
Depositing lab: Wilson Wong. Depositing organization: Boston University Main Campus. Publication: Large-scale design of robust genetic circuits with multiple inputs and outputs for mammalian cells. Weinberg BH, Pham NT, Caraballo LD, Lozanoski T, Engel A, Bhatia S, Wong WW. Nat Biotechnol. 2017 Mar 27. doi: 10.1038/nbt.3805. PubMed 28346402.
Backbone
  Vector backbone: pCAGGS
  Vector type: Mammalian Expression, Synthetic Biology
Growth in bacteria
  Bacterial resistance: Ampicillin, 100 μg/mL
  Growth temperature: 37°C
  Growth strain: NEB Stable
  Copy number: High Copy
Terms and licenses: Academic/Nonprofit Terms; Industry Terms: Not Available to Industry
How to cite: pBW752_pCAG-PV6 was a gift from Wilson Wong (Addgene plasmid # 87566 ; http://n2t.net/addgene:87566 ; RRID:Addgene_87566)
