>Addgene plasmid #87566 | pBW752_pCAG-PV6 | addgene partial sequence | sequence record 177047 | Addgene Partial NGS Result
TGCACCCCCCTCCCCGAGTTGCTGAGCACGGCCCGGCTTCGGGTGCGGGGCTCCGTACGGGGCGTGGCGC
GGGGCTCGCCGTGCCGGGCGGGGGGTGGCGGCAGGTGGGGGTGCCGGGCGGGGCGGGGCCGCCTCGGGCC
GGGGAGGGCTCGGGGGAGGGGCGCGGCGGCCCCCGGAGCGCCGGCGGCTGTCGAGGCGCGGCGAGCCGCA
GCCATTGCCTTTTATGGTAATCGTGCGAGAGGGCGCAGGGACTTCCTTTGTCCCAAATCTGTGCGGAGCC
GAAATCTGGGAGGCGCCGCCGCACCCCCTCTAGCGGGCGCGGGGCGAAGCGGTGCGGCGCCGGCAGGAAG
GAAATGGGCGGGGAGGGCCTTCGTGCGTCGCCGCGCCGCCGTCCCCTTCTCCCTCTCCAGCCTCGGGGCT
GTCCGCGGGGGGACGGCTGCCTTCGGGGGGGACGGGGCAGGGCGGGGTTCGGCTTCTGGCGTGTGACCGG
CGGCTCTAGAGCCTCTGCTAACCATGTTCATGCCTTCTTCTTTTTCCTACAGCTCCTGGGCAACGTGCTG
GTTATTGTGCTGTCTCATCATTTTGGCAAAGAATTGATTAATTCGAGCGAAGGCGCGCCCTCGTTCGCTG
CCACCTAAGAATACTCTACGGTCACATACGCACGCGTAAGTCTACGGTACCCAAGACGCTGGCTCTGACA
TTTCCGCTACTGAACTACTCGGCGGCCGCCCAGGATACATAGATTACCACAACTCCGAGCCCTTCCACCG
CTAGCGCACTCCTCAGGTGCAGGCTGCCTATCAGAAGGTGGTGGCTGGTGTGGCCAATGCCCTGGCTCAC
AAATACCACTGAGATCTTTTTCCCTCTGCCAAAAATTATGGGGACATCATGAAGCCCCTTGAGCATCTGA
CTTCTGGCTAATAAAGGAAATTTATTTTCATTGCAATAGTGTGTTGGAATTTTTTGTGTCTCTCACTCGG
AAGGACATATGGGAGGGCAAATCATTTAAAACATCAGAATGAGTATTTGGTTTAGAGTTTGGCAACATAT
GCCCATATGCTGGCTGCCATGAACAAAGGTTGGCTATAAAGAGGTCATCAGTATATGAAACAGCCCCCTG
CTGTCCATTCCTTATTCCATAGAAAAGCCTTGACTTGAGGTTAGATTTTTTTTATATTTTGTTTTGTGTT
ATTTTTTTCTTTAACATCCCTAAAATTTTCCTTACATGTTTTACTAGCCAGATTTTTCCTCCTCTCCTGA
CTACTCCCAGTCATAGCTGTCCCTCTTCTCTTATGGAGATCCCTCGACCTGCAGCCCAAGCTTGGCGTAA
TCATGGTCATAGCTGTTTCCTGTGTGAAATTGTTATCCGCTCACAATTCCACACAACATACGAGCCGGAA
GCATAAAGTGTAAAGCCTGGGGTGCCTAATGAGTGAGCTAACTCACATTAATTGCGTTGCGCTCACTGCC
CGCTTTCCAGTCGGGAAACCTGTCGTGCCAGCGGATCCGCATCTCAATTAGTCAGCAACCATAGTCCCGC
CCCTAACTCCGCCCAGTTCCGCCCATTCTCCGCCCCATGGCTGACTAATTTTTTTTATTTATGCAGAGGC
CGAGGCCGCCTCGGCCTCTGAGCTATTCCAGAAGTAGTGAGGAGGCTTTTTTGGAGGCCTAGGCTTTTGC
AAAAAGCTAACTTGTTTATTGCAGCTTATAATGGTTACAAATAAAGCAATAGCATCACAAATTTCACAAA
TAAAGCATTTTTTTCACTGCATTCTAGTTGTGGTTTGTCCAAACTCATCAATGTATCTTATCATGTCTGG
ATCCGCTGCATTAATGAATCGGCCAACGCGCGGGGAGAGGCGGTTTGCGTATTGGGCGCTCTTCCGCTTC
CTCGCTCACTGACTCGCTGCGCTCGGTCGTTCGGCTGCGGCGAGCGGTATCAGCTCACTCAAAGGCGGTA
ATACGGTTATCCACAGAATCAGGGGATAACGCAGGAAAGAACATGTGAGCAAAAGGCCAGCAAAAGGCCA
GGAACCGTAAAAAGGCCGCGTTGCTGGCGTTTTTCCATAGGCTCCGCCCCCCTGACGAGCATCACAAAAA
TCGACGCTCAAGTCAGAGGTGGCGAAACCCGACAGGACTATAAAGATACCAGGCGTTTCCCCCTGGAAGC
TCCCTCGTGCGCTCTCCTGTTCCGACCCTGCCGCTTACCGGATACCTGTCCGCCTTTCTCCCTTCGGGAA
GCGTGGCGCTTTCTCATAGCTCACGCTGTAGGTATCTCAGTTCGGTGTAGGTCGTTCGCTCCAAGCTGGG
CTGTGTGCACGAACCCCCCGTTCAGCCCGACCGCTGCGCCTTATCCGGTAACTATCGTCTTGAGTCCAAC
CCGGTAAGACACGACTTATCGCCACTGGCAGCAGCCACTGGTAACAGGATTAGCAGAGCGAGGTATGTAG
GCGGTGCTACAGAGTTCTTGAAGTGGTGGCCTAACTACGGCTACACTAGAAGAACAGTATTTGGTATCTG
CGCTCTGCTGAAGCCAGTTACCTTCGGAAAAAGAGTTGGTAGCTCTTGATCCGGCAAACAAACCACCGCT
GGTAGCGGTGGTTTTTTTGTTTGCAAGCAGCAGATTACGCGCAGAAAAAAAGGATCTCAAGAAGATCCTT
TGATCTTTTCTACGGGGTCTGACGCTCAGTGGAACGAAAACTCACGTTAAGGGATTTTGGTCATGAGATT
ATCAAAAAGGATCTTCACCTAGATCCTTTTAAATTAAAAATGAAGTTTTAAATCAATCTAAAGTATATAT
GAGTAAACTTGGTCTGACAGTTACCAATGCTTAATCAGTGAGGCACCTATCTCAGCGATCTGTCTATTTC
GTTCATCCATAGTTGCCTGACTCCCCGTCGTGTAGATAACTACGATACGGGAGGGCTTACCATCTGGCCC
CAGTGCTGCAATGATACCGCGAGACCCACGCTCACCGGCTCCAGATTTATCAGCAATAAACCAGCCAGCC
GGAAGGGCCGAGCGCAGAAGTGGTCCTGCAACTTTATCCGCCTCCATCCAGTCTATTAATTGTTGCCGGG
AAGCTAGAGTAAGTAGTTCGCCAGTTAATAGTTTGCGCAACGTTGTTGCCATTGCTACAGGCATCGTGGT
GTCACGCTCGTCGTTTGGTATGGCTTCATTCAGCTCCGGTTCCCAACGATCAAGGCGAGTTACATGATCC
CCCATGTTGTGCAAAAAAGCGGTTAGCTCCTTCGGTCCTCCGATCGTTGTCAGAAGTAAGTTGGCCGCAG
TGTTATCACTCATGGTTATGGCAGCACTGCATAATTCTCTTACTGTCATGCCATCCGTAAGATGCTTTTC
TGTGACTGGTGAGTACTCAACCAAGTCATTCTGAGAATAGTGTATGCGGCGACCGAGTTGCTCTTGCCCG
GCGTCAATACGGGATAATACCGCGCCACATAGCAGAACTTTAAAAGTGCTCATCATTGGAAAACGTTCTT
CGGGGCGAAAACTCTCAAGGATCTTACCGCTGTTGAGATCCAGTTCGATGTAACCCACTCGTGCACCCAA
CTGATCTTCAGCATCTTTTACTTTCACCAGCGTTTCTGGGTGAGCAAAAACAGGAAGGCAAAATGCCGCA
AAAAAGGGAATAAGGGCGACACGGAAATGTTGAATACTCATACTCTTCCTTTTTCAATATTATTGAAGCA
TTTATCAGGGTTATTGTCTCATGAGCGGATACATATTTGAATGTATTTAGAAAAATAAACAAATAGGGGT
TCCGCGCACATTTCCCCGAAAAGTGCCACCTGGGTCGACATTGATTATTGACTAGTTATTAATAGTAATC
AATTACGGGGTCATTAGTTCATAGCCCATATATGGAGTTCCGCGTTACATAACTTACGGTAAATGGCCCG
CCTGGCTGACCGCCCAACGACCCCCGCCCATTGACGTCAATAATGACGTATGTTCCCATAGTAACGCCAA
TAGGGACTTTCCATTGACGTCAATGGGTGGAGTATTTACGGTAAACTGCCCACTTGGCAGTACATCAAGT
GTATCATATGCCAAGTACGCCCCCTATTGACGTCAATGACGGTAAATGGCCCGCCTGGCATTATGCCCAG
TACATGACCTTATGGGACTTTCCTACTTGGCAGTACATCTACGTATTAGTCATCGCTATTACCATGGTCG
AGGTGAGCCCCACGTTCTGCTTCACTCTCCCCATCTCCCCCCCCTCCCCACCCCCAATTTTGTATTTATT
TATTTTTTAATTATTTTGTGCAGCGATGGGGGCGGGGGGGGGGGGG
